Addgene plasmid #87185: sv272-HisMBP-TZAPZNF9-11
Purpose: bacterial expression of HisMBP-TZAPZNF9-11
Depositing lab: Eros Lazzerini Denchi. Depositing organization: Scripps California (The Scripps Research Institute). Publication: TZAP: A telomere-associated protein involved in telomere length control. Li JS, Miralles Fuste J, Simavorian T, Bartocci C, Tsai J, Karlseder J, Lazzerini Denchi E. Science. 2017 Jan 12. pii: aah6752. doi: 10.1126/science.aah6752. PubMed 28082411.
Backbone
  Vector backbone: sv272
  Vector type: Bacterial Expression
Growth in bacteria
  Bacterial resistance: Kanamycin, 50 μg/mL
  Growth temperature: 37°C
  Growth strain: DH5alpha
  Copy number: High Copy
Gene/Insert
  Gene/Insert name: TZAP
  Species: H. sapiens (human)
  Entrez Gene: ZBTB48 (a.k.a. HKR3, TZAP, ZNF855, pp9964)
  Promoter: T7
  Tag / fusion protein: HisMBP (N terminal on insert)
  Cloning method: Restriction Enzyme; 5′ cloning site unknown (unknown if destroyed); 3′ cloning site unknown (unknown if destroyed)
  Sequencing primers: 5′ MBP-F
Terms and licenses: Academic/Nonprofit Terms; Industry Terms: Not Available to Industry
How to cite: sv272-HisMBP-TZAPZNF9-11 was a gift from Eros Lazzerini Denchi (Addgene plasmid # 87185 ; http://n2t.net/addgene:87185 ; RRID:Addgene_87185)
