[The description below was written by a language model from this plasmid's Addgene catalogue record and pLannotate feature annotations shown in this document.]
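Description:
sv272-HisMBP-TZAPZNF9-11 is a bacterial expression plasmid built on the sv272 backbone, whose annotated features resemble a pET-style T7 vector. It is maintained in E. coli through a ColE1/pMB1-type origin and selected with kanamycin via an aminoglycoside phosphotransferase gene. The catalogue lists it as high copy, although the feature table also shows a rop gene and the pBR322 bom region, elements usually associated with lower copy number. An f1 origin is present, along with leftover fragments of a tetracycline resistance gene, a partial lacI and an AmpR promoter fragment, which appear to be backbone remnants with no stated function.

The expression cassette is driven by a T7 promoter with an adjacent lac operator and a T7 gene 10 ribosome binding site. A full-length lacI gene with its own promoter supplies repressor, so expression should be IPTG-inducible in a host that provides T7 RNA polymerase. The open reading frame encodes an N-terminal 6xHis tag followed by cytosolic (signal-sequence-free) maltose binding protein, a TEV protease cleavage site, and then a fragment of human ZBTB48 (TZAP). The name indicates the fragment covers zinc fingers 9 to 11, though the annotated ZBTB48 segment spans roughly 1.4 kb and the record does not define its exact boundaries. Vector-derived HSV and His tag sequences lie downstream before the T7 terminator; whether they are translated is not stated.

The stated purpose is bacterial production of HisMBP-TZAP zinc-finger protein. The His tag and MBP allow affinity purification, MBP can aid solubility, and the TEV site allows tag removal. The associated study concerns the role of TZAP in telomere length control.
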