Features (pLannotate 1.2.2; 24 found; start..end, strand, type, name):
    476..497     +  protein_bind   CAP binding site: CAP binding activates transcription in the presence of cAMP. E. coli catabolite activator protein
    512..803     +  CDS            TcR (fragment): tetracycline efflux protein; tet; confers resistance to tetracycline
    875..1255    -  CDS            YPB1_ECOLX: Protein predicted: Swiss-Prot protein existence level 4. From Escherichia coli.
   1272..1463    +  CDS            rop: Rop protein, which maintains plasmids at low copy number; rop
   1565..1704    +  misc_feature   bom: basis of mobility region from pBR322
   1890..2478    -  rep_origin     ori: high-copy-number ColE1/pMB1/pBR322/pUC origin of replication
   2600..3415    +  CDS            KanR: aminoglycoside phosphotransferase; aph(3')-Ia; confers resistance to kanamycin in bacteria or G418 (Geneticin®) in eukaryotes
   3424..3481    -  promoter       AmpR promoter (fragment): bla
   3534..3962    -  rep_origin     f1 ori (sequence partly withheld): f1 bacteriophage origin of replication; arrow indicates direction of (+) strand synthesis
   3999..4046    -  terminator     T7 terminator: transcription terminator for bacteriophage T7 RNA polymerase
   4054..4103    -  CDS            SET1 (fragment): solubility-enhancement tag derived from T7 phage gene 10B
   4113..4130    -  CDS            9xHis (fragment): 9xHis affinity tag
   4137..4169    -  CDS            HSV tag: HSV (herpes simplex virus) epitope tag
   4236..5630    -  CDS            ZBTB48 (fragment): TZAP_HUMAN - Also known as HKR3 From Homo sapiens (Human).
   5634..5654    -  CDS            TEV site: tobacco etch virus (TEV) protease recognition and cleavage site
   5709..6809    -  CDS            MBP: maltose binding protein from E. coli; malE (mutated); This version of the gene does not encode a signal sequence, so MBP will remain in the cytosol.
   6819..6836    -  CDS            6xHis: 6xHis affinity tag
   6856..6878    -  RBS            RBS: efficient ribosome binding site from bacteriophage T7 gene 10 (Olins and Rangwala, 1989)
   6893..6917    -  protein_bind   lac operator: The lac repressor binds to the lac operator to inhibit transcription in E. coli. This inhibition can be relieved by adding lactose or isopropyl-β-D-thiogalactopyranoside (IPTG). lac repressor encoded by lacI
   6918..6936    -  promoter       T7 promoter: promoter for bacteriophage T7 RNA polymerase
   6957..7156    +  CDS            lacI (fragment): lac repressor; lacI; The lac repressor binds to the lac operator to inhibit transcription in E. coli. This inhibition can be relieved by adding lactose or isopropyl-β-D-thiogalactopyranoside (IPTG).
   7157..7250    +  CDS            TcR (fragment): tetracycline efflux protein; tet; confers resistance to tetracycline
   7258..7335    +  promoter       lacI promoter: lacI
   7336..463     +  CDS            lacI (across the origin): lac repressor; lacI; The lac repressor binds to the lac operator to inhibit transcription in E. coli. This inhibition can be relieved by adding lactose or isopropyl-β-D-thiogalactopyranoside (IPTG).
>Addgene plasmid #87185 | sv272-HisMBP-TZAPZNF9-11 | addgene full sequence | sequence record 183019 | Addgene NGS Result
CAATCAAATTCAGCCGATAGCGGAACGGGAAGGCGACTGGAGTGCCATGTCCGGTTTTCAACAAACCATG
CAAATGCTGAATGAGGGCATCGTTCCCACTGCGATGCTGGTTGCCAACGATCAGATGGCGCTGGGCGCAA
TGCGCGCCATTACCGAGTCCGGGCTGCGCGTTGGTGCGGATATCTCGGTAGTGGGATACGACGATACCGA
AGACAGCTCATGTTATATCCCGCCGTTAACCACCATCAAACAGGATTTTCGCCTGCTGGGGCAAACCAGC
GTGGACCGCTTGCTGCAACTCTCTCAGGGCCAGGCGGTGAAGGGCAATCAGCTGTTGCCCGTCTCACTGG
TGAAAAGAAAAACCACCCTTGCGCCCAATACGCAAACCGCCTCTCCCCGCGCGTTGGCCGATTCATTAAT
GCAGCTGGCACGACAGGTTTCCCGACTGGAAAGCGGGCAGTGAGCGCAACGCAATTAATGTAAGTTAGCT
CACTCATTAGGCACCGGGATCTCGACCGATGCCCTTGAGAGCCTTCAACCCAGTCAGCTCCTTCCGGTGG
GCGCGGGGCATGACTATCGTCGCCGCACTTATGACTGTCTTCTTTATCATGCAACTCGTAGGACAGGTGC
CGGCAGCGCTCTGGGTCATTTTCGGCGAGGACCGCTTTCGCTGGAGCGCGACGATGATCGGCCTGTCGCT
TGCGGTATTCGGAATCTTGCACGCCCTCGCTCAAGCCTTCGTCACTGGTCCCGCCACCAAACGTTTCGGC
GAGAAGCAGGCCATTATCGCCGGCATGGCGGCCCCACGGGTGCGCATGATCGTGCTCCTGTCGTTGAGGA
CCCGGCTAGGCTGGCGGGGTTGCCTTACTGGTTAGCAGAATGAATCACCGATACGCGAGCGAACGTGAAG
CGACTGCTGCTGCAAAACGTCTGCGACCTGAGCAACAACATGAATGGTCTTCGGTTTCCGTGTTTCGTAA
AGTCTGGAAACGCGGAAGTCAGCGCCCTGCACCATTATGTTCCGGATCTGCATCGCAGGATGCTGCTGGC
TACCCTGTGGAACACCTACATCTGTATTAACGAAGCGCTGGCATTGACCCTGAGTGATTTTTCTCTGGTC
CCGCCGCATCCATACCGCCAGTTGTTTACCCTCACAACGTTCCAGTAACCGGGCATGTTCATCATCAGTA
ACCCGTATCGTGAGCATCCTCTCTCGTTTCATCGGTATCATTACCCCCATGAACAGAAATCCCCCTTACA
CGGAGGCATCAGTGACCAAACAGGAAAAAACCGCCCTTAACATGGCCCGCTTTATCAGAAGCCAGACATT
AACGCTTCTGGAGAAACTCAACGAGCTGGACGCGGATGAACAGGCAGACATCTGTGAATCGCTTCACGAC
CACGCTGATGAGCTTTACCGCAGCTGCCTCGCGCGTTTCGGTGATGACGGTGAAAACCTCTGACACATGC
AGCTCCCGGAGACGGTCACAGCTTGTCTGTAAGCGGATGCCGGGAGCAGACAAGCCCGTCAGGGCGCGTC
AGCGGGTGTTGGCGGGTGTCGGGGCGCAGCCATGACCCAGTCACGTAGCGATAGCGGAGTGTATACTGGC
TTAACTATGCGGCATCAGAGCAGATTGTACTGAGAGTGCACCATTGCGGTGTGAAATACCGCACAGATGC
GTAAGGAGAAAATACCGCATCAGGCGCTCTTCCGCTTCCTCGCTCACTGACTCGCTGCGCTCGGTCGTTC
GGCTGCGGCGAGCGGTATCAGCTCACTCAAAGGCGGTAATACGGTTATCCACAGAATCAGGGGATAACGC
AGGAAAGAACATGTGAGCAAAAGGCCAGCAAAAGGCCAGGAACCGTAAAAAGGCCGCGTTGCTGGCGTTT
TTCCATAGGCTCCGCCCCCCTGACGAGCATCACAAAAATCGACGCTCAAGTCAGAGGTGGCGAAACCCGA
CAGGACTATAAAGATACCAGGCGTTTCCCCCTGGAAGCTCCCTCGTGCGCTCTCCTGTTCCGACCCTGCC
GCTTACCGGATACCTGTCCGCCTTTCTCCCTTCGGGAAGCGTGGCGCTTTCTCATAGCTCACGCTGTAGG
TATCTCAGTTCGGTGTAGGTCGTTCGCTCCAAGCTGGGCTGTGTGCACGAACCCCCCGTTCAGCCCGACC
GCTGCGCCTTATCCGGTAACTATCGTCTTGAGTCCAACCCGGTAAGACACGACTTATCGCCACTGGCAGC
AGCCACTGGTAACAGGATTAGCAGAGCGAGGTATGTAGGCGGTGCTACAGAGTTCTTGAAGTGGTGGCCT
AACTACGGCTACACTAGAAGGACAGTATTTGGTATCTGCGCTCTGCTGAAGCCAGTTACCTTCGGAAAAA
GAGTTGGTAGCTCTTGATCCGGCAAACAAACCACCGCTGGTAGCGGTGGTTTTTTTGTTTGCAAGCAGCA
GATTACGCGCAGAAAAAAAGGATCTCAAGAAGATCCTTTGATCTTTTCTACGGGGTCTGACGCTCAGTGG
AACGAAAACTCACGTTAAGGGATTTTGGTCATGAACAATAAAACTGTCTGCTTACATAAACAGTAATACA
AGGGGTGTTATGAGCCATATTCAACGGGAAACGTCTTGCTCTAGGCCGCGATTAAATTCCAACATGGATG
CTGATTTATATGGGTATAAATGGGCTCGCGATAATGTCGGGCAATCAGGTGCGACAATCTATCGATTGTA
TGGGAAGCCCGATGCGCCAGAGTTGTTTCTGAAACATGGCAAAGGTAGCGTTGCCAATGATGTTACAGAT
GAGATGGTCAGACTAAACTGGCTGACGGAATTTATGCCTCTTCCGACCATCAAGCATTTTATCCGTACTC
CTGATGATGCATGGTTACTCACCACTGCGATCCCCGGGAAAACAGCATTCCAGGTATTAGAAGAATATCC
TGATTCAGGTGAAAATATTGTTGATGCGCTGGCAGTGTTCCTGCGCCGGTTGCATTCGATTCCTGTTTGT
AATTGTCCTTTTAACAGCGATCGCGTATTTCGTCTCGCTCAGGCGCAATCACGAATGAATAACGGTTTGG
TTGATGCGAGTGATTTTGATGACGAGCGTAATGGCTGGCCTGTTGAACAAGTCTGGAAAGAAATGCATAA
ACTTTTGCCATTCTCACCGGATTCAGTCGTCACTCATGGTGATTTCTCACTTGATAACCTTATTTTTGAC
GAGGGGAAATTAATAGGTTGTATTGATGTTGGACGAGTCGGAATCGCAGACCGATACCAGGATCTTGCCA
TCCTATGGAACTGCCTCGGTGAGTTTTCTCCTTCATTACAGAAACGGCTTTTTCAAAAATATGGTATTGA
TAATCCTGATATGAATAAATTGCAGTTTCATTTGATGCTCGATGAGTTTTTCTAAGAATTAATTCATGAG
CGGATACATATTTGAATGTATTTAGAAAAATAAACAAATAGGGGTTCCGCGCACATTTCCCCGAAAAGTG
CCACCTAAATTGTAAGCGTTAATATTTTGTTAAAATTCGCGTTAAATTTTTGTTAAATCAGCTCATTTTT
TAACCAATAGGCCGAAATCGGCAAAATCCCTTATAAATCAAAAGAATAGACCGAGATAGGGT
[37 nt withheld, positions 3633-3669]
AAAGAACGTGGACTCCAACGTCAAAGG
[49 nt withheld, positions 3697-3745]
T
[91 nt withheld, positions 3747-3837]
G
[124 nt withheld, positions 3839-3962]
CCCATTCGCCAATCCGGATATAGTTCCTCCTTTCAGCAAAAAACCCCTCAAGACCCGTTTAGAGGCCCCA
AGGGGTTATGCTAGTTATTGCTCAGCGGTGGCAGCAGCCAACTCAGCTTCCTTTCGGGCTTTGTTAGCAG
CCGGATCTCAGTGGTGGTGGTGGTGGTGCTCGACATCCTCGGGGTCTTCCGGGGCGAGTTCTGGCTGGCT
AGCCCGTTTGATCTCGAGTGCGGCCGCAAGCTTGTCGACGGAGCTCGAATTCGGGGATCCCTATGTGTCA
CAGTCCTCGGGGACAGCAGCTGTGATGATGAGGGAGGGCTCCAGGACACCTGGGCCGGTGAAGCTCTCCT
CTGCACACAGTCTCTGGCCGGGGAGCTGGGAGGCCAGGCCGCCCTGGGCCAGGGACTCCACAATGACCTC
CGCCGAGCCCACCTCCAGCTCTGCAGGCGGCTGCAGCGCCACCACCACCATCTTCTCGTCCTCGATGATC
AGGTTGCGGAGCTTGCGCTGCCGCGGGTTGTAGTTCTCTACCCGGTCGTGGATCTCCATGTGCCTCCGCA
GGTGGGCCTGTCGGGTAAACTTGTAGCCACACTCGGTGCACTCAAACTTCCTCACCCCCTTGTGCCGTCT
GACGTGCACACGCAGTTGCTCCACGGCTTTGAAGGTCTTGCCGCATATCTGGCAGAAGTGGGGCCGGCCC
TCCTGATGGCGGCTGGCCACGTGCCTCAGGAGGGGCCCCTTCTCAGTGAAGCGCTGTTCACAGAACTCGC
AACTGAAGGGCCTTTCCCCGGTTTCGACCGGCACCGCTGTACCTTTTCTGTTCTCAGCAGGCTCAGCTGC
TAGGGAGCCCGCGCTCAGGGCTGGCTCAGCTGCACAGGGCTTTCGGATTACATTTGACTTCCTCCTGGTC
AGCACAGCCTCAGGCTCAGACATGTAATCGCCATCCCCATCATCCTCCACTTGAACCACCACTTCCCACT
CATTACTGCCGCCCTGCAGCTGGGCACCTTCAGCCTCTAAGGGCCTTGGGGGCACTTTGCAGTCCTCGGG
TTTCTTGTCCTCAAGGGGACAAGGCTTCAAGGCCTGCTTCAGTTTCCCACAGAGGGAGGAGGGGCCCTCA
CTCTGAGCTGGGGAATGGAGCTGGGGCCTCTGAGGACTATGACTGCCTCTGGGCTCCTGATCCCTGGGGA
CTAGACCCAGAGTCCTCGAAACTTCCTCTTCTTCCAAGCCTGCCGGCTCCTTGACGTGGCTGTTCACATT
CTGGGAGGCAGGGGGCCCCAGCCCACTCTGGCCACCTGCTGCCTGTCCCACTGAAGTTTTGGGCTTGAAG
CTCTGGCACAGCTCTACGGCCTCTGGCACTCGCAACTCCCTGGCTGCCAGGAGCACCTGATCCCGGTTCC
CTGAGGTGAGAGCGAGGTGACCAGTGTAGAAAAAGTCCAACAAGAGGCCAAAGATCTCAGCGAAGCCAGC
AGGGAGGACGACACTGCCCCCTGAGCCATCCCCGTAGAGGCTCTGGAAAAAGTGACTGCAGCAGGCAAGG
ACACTCCAGTGTGCCTTAAACACCAGGCCCCCCACGTCCAGAGTGGCGTCGCAGTACTGGCCCTTCTCCC
GCTGCTTGTTGAGCTCCTGCAGAACCCTCACACTGTGCTGGACGAAGGAGCCGTCCATGGCGCCCTGAAA
ATACAGGTTTTCCTCGATCCCGAGGTTGTTGTTATTGTTATTGTTGTTGTTGTTCGAGCTCGAATTAGTC
TGCGCGTCTTTCAGGGCTTCATCGACAGTCTGACGACCGCTGGCGGCGTTGATCACCGCAGTACGCACGG
CATACCAGAAAGCGGACATCTGCGGGATGTTCGGCATGATTTCACCTTTCTGGGCGTTTTCCATAGTGGC
GGCAATACGTGGATCTTTCGCCAACTCTTCCTCGTAAGACTTCAGCGCTACGGCACCCAGCGGTTTGTCT
TTATTAACCGCTTCCAGACCTTCATCAGTCAGCAGATAGTTTTCGAGGAACTCTTTTGCCAGCTCTTTGT
TCGGACTGGCGGCGTTAATACCTGCGCTCAGCACGCCAACGAACGGTTTGGATGGTTGACCCTTGAAGGT
CGGCAGTACCGTTACACCATAATTCACTTTGCTGGTGTCGATGTTGGACCATGCCCACGGGCCGTTGATG
GTCATCGCTGTTTCGCCTTTATTAAAGGCAGCTTCTGCGATGGAGTAATCGGTGTCTGCATTCATGTGTT
TGTTTTTAATCAGGTCAACCAGGAAGGTCAGACCCGCTTTCGCGCCAGCGTTATCCACGCCCACGTCTTT
AATGTCGTACTTGCCGTTTTCATACTTGAACGCATAACCCCCGTCAGCAGCAATCAGCGGCCAGGTGAAG
TACGGTTCTTGCAGGTTGAACATCAGCGCGCTCTTACCTTTCGCTTTCAGTTCTTTATCCAGCGCCGGGA
TCTCTTCCCAGGTTTTTGGCGGGTTCGGCAGCAGATCTTTGTTATAAATCAGCGATAACGCTTCAACAGC
GATCGGGTAAGCAATCAGCTTGCCGTTGTAACGTACGGCATCCCAGGTAAACGGATACAGCTTGTCCTGG
AACGCTTTGTCCGGGGTGATTTCAGCCAACAGGCCAGATTGAGCGTAGCCACCAAAGCGGTCGTGTGCCC
AGAAGATAATGTCAGGGCCATCGCCAGTTGCCGCAACCTGTGGGAATTTCTCTTCCAGTTTATCCGGATG
CTCAACGGTGACTTTAATTCCGGTATCTTTCTCGAATTTCTTACCGACTTCAGCGAGACCGTTATAGCCT
TTATCGCCGTTAATCCAGATTACCAGTTTACCTTCTTCGATTTTCATAGAAGAACCATGGTGATGGTGAT
GGTGAGAAGAACCCATATGTATATCTCCTTCTTAAAGTTAAACAAAATTATTTCTAGAGGGGAATTGTTA
TCCGCTCACAATTCCCCTATAGTGAGTCGTATTAATTTCGCGGGATCGAGATCTGTGAAACCAGTAACGT
TATACGATGTCGCAGAGTATGCCGGTGTCTCTTATCAGACCGTTTCCCGCGTGGTGAACCAGGCCAGCCA
CGTTTCTGCGAAAACGCGGGAAAAAGTGGAAGCGGCGATGGCGGAGCTGAATTACATTCCCAACCGCGTG
GCACAACAACTGGCGGGCAAACAGTCGTTGCTGATTGGCGTTGCGCATGCACCATTCCTTGCGGCGGCGG
TGCTCAACGGCCTCAACCTACTACTGGGCTGCTTCCTAATGCAGGAGTCGCATAAGGGAGAGCGTCGAGA
TCCCGGACACCATCGAATGGCGCAAAACCTTTCGCGGTATGGCATGATAGCGCCCGGAAGAGAGTCAATT
CAGGGTGGTGAATGTGAAACCAGTAACGTTATACGATGTCGCAGAGTATGCCGGTGTCTCTTATCAGACC
GTTTCCCGCGTGGTGAACCAGGCCAGCCACGTTTCTGCGAAAACGCGGGAAAAAGTGGAAGCGGCGATGG
CGGAGCTGAATTACATTCCCAACCGCGTGGCACAACAACTGGCGGGCAAACAGTCGTTGCTGATTGGCGT
TGCCACCTCCAGTCTGGCCCTGCACGCGCCGTCGCAAATTGTCGCGGCGATTAAATCTCGCGCCGATCAA
CTGGGTGCCAGCGTGGTGGTGTCGATGGTAGAACGAAGCGGCGTCGAAGCCTGTAAAGCGGCGGTGCACA
ATCTTCTCGCGCAACGCGTCAGTGGGCTGATCATTAACTATCCGCTGGATGACCAGGATGCCATTGCTGT
GGAAGCTGCCTGCACTAATGTTCCGGCGTTATTTCTTGATGTCTCTGACCAGACACCCATCAACAGTATT
ATTTTCTCCCATGAAGACGGTACGCGACTGGGCGTGGAGCATCTGGTCGCATTGGGTCACCAGCAAATCG
CGCTGTTAGCGGGCCCATTAAGTTCTGTCTCGGCGCGTCTGCGTCTGGCTGGCTGGCATAAATATCTCAC
TCG
